>Addgene plasmid #117158 | pALPS puro miR30-IRF7 | addgene full sequence | sequence record 224549 | Addgene NGS Result
GACATTGATTATTGACTAGTTATTAATAGTAATCAATTACGGGGTCATTAGTTCATAGCCCATATATGGA
GTTCCGCGTTACATAACTTACGGTAAATGGCCCGCCTGGCTGACCGCCCAACGACCCCCGCCCATTGACG
TCAATAATGACGTATGTTCCCATAGTAACGCCAATAGGGACTTTCCATTGACGTCAATGGGTGGAGTATT
TACGGTAAACTGCCCACTTGGCAGTACATCAAGTGTATCATATGCCAAGTACGCCCCCTATTGACGTCAA
TGACGGTAAATGGCCCGCCTGGCATTATGCCCAGTACATGACCTTATGGGACTTTCCTACTTGGCAGTAC
ATCTACGTATTAGTCATCGCTATTACCATGGTGATGCGGTTTTGGCAGTACATCAATGGGCGTGGATAGC
GGTTTGACTCACGGGGATTTCCAAGTCTCCACCCCATTGACGTCAATGGGAGTTTGTTTTGGCACCAAAA
TCAACGGGACTTTCCAAAATGTCGTAACAACTCCGCCCCATTGACGCAAATGGGCGGTAGGCGTGTACGG
TGGGAGGTCTATATAAGCAGCGCGTTTTGCCTGTACTGGGTCTCTCTGGTTAGACCAGATCTGAGCCTGG
GAGCTCTCTGGCTAACTAGGGAACCCACTGCTTAAGCCTCAATAAAGCTTGCCTTGAGTGCTTCAAGTAG
TGTGTGCCCGTCTGTTGTGTGACTCTGGTAACTAGAGATCCCTCAGACCCTTTTAGTCAGTGTGGAAAAT
CTCTAGCAGTGGCGCCCGAACAGGGACTTGAAAGCGAAAGGGAAACCAGAGGAGCTCTCTCGACGCAGGA
CTCGGCTTGCTGAAGCGCGCACGGCAAGAGGCGAGGGGCGGCGACTGGTGAGTACGCCAAAAATTTTGAC
TAGCGGAGGCTAGAAGGAGAGAGATGGGTGCGAGAGCGTCAGTATTAAGCGGGGGAGAATTAGATCGCGA
TGGGAAAAAATTCGGTTAAGGCCAGGGGGAAAGAAAAAATATAAATTAAAACATATAGTATGGGCAAGCA
GGGAGCTAGAACGATTCGCAGTTAATCCTGGCCTGTTAGAAACATCAGAAGGCTGTAGACAAATACTGGG
ACAGCTACAACCATCCCTTCAGACAGGATCAGAAGAACTTAGATCATTATATAATACAGTAGCAACCCTC
TATTGTGTGCATCAAAGGATAGAGATAAAAGACACCAAGGAAGCTTTAGACAAGATAGAGGAAGAGCAAA
ACAAAAGTAAGACCACCGCACAGCAAGCGGCCGGCCGCTGATCTTCAGACCTGGAGGAGGAGATATGAGG
GACAATTGGAGAAGTGAATTATATAAATATAAAGTAGTAAAAATTGAACCATTAGGAGTAGCACCCACCA
AGGCAAAGAGAAGAGTGGTGCAGAGAGAAAAAAGAGCAGTGGGAATAGGAGCTTTGTTCCTTGGGTTCTT
GGGAGCAGCAGGAAGCACTATGGGCGCAGCGTCAATGACGCTGACGGTACAGGCCAGACAATTATTGTCT
GGTATAGTGCAGCAGCAGAACAATTTGCTGAGGGCTATTGAGGCGCAACAGCATCTGTTGCAACTCACAG
TCTGGGGCATCAAGCAGCTCCAGGCAAGAATCCTGGCTGTGGAAAGATACCTAAAGGATCAACAGCTCCT
GGGGATTTGGGGTTGCTCTGGAAAACTCATTTGCACCACTGCTGTGCCTTGGAATGCTAGTTGGAGTAAT
AAATCTCTGGAACAGATTTGGAATCACACGACCTGGATGGAGTGGGACAGAGAAATTAACAATTACACAA
GCTTAATACACTCCTTAATTGAAGAATCGCAAAACCAGCAAGAAAAGAATGAACAAGAATTATTGGAATT
AGATAAATGGGCAAGTTTGTGGAATTGGTTTAACATAACAAATTGGCTGTGGTATATAAAATTATTCATA
ATGATAGTAGGAGGCTTGGTAGGTTTAAGAATAGTTTTTGCTGTACTTTCTATAGTGAATAGAGTTAGGC
AGGGATATTCACCATTATCGTTTCAGACCCACCTCCCAACCCCGAGGGGACCCGACAGGCCCGAAGGAAT
AGAAGAAGAAGGTGGAGAGAGAGACAGAGACAGATCCATTCGATTAGTGAACGGATCGGCACTGCGTGCG
CCAATTCTGCAGACAAATGGCAGTATTCATCCACAATTTTAAAAGAAAAGGGGGGATTGGGGGGTACAGT
GCAGGGGAAAGAATAGTAGACATAATAGCAACAGACATACAAACTAAAGAATTACAAAAACAAATTACAA
AAATTCAAAATTTTCGGGTTTATTACAGGGACAGCAGAGATCCAGTTTGGTTAATTAACTGCAGCCCCGA
TAAAATAAAAGATTTTATTTAGTCTCCAGAAAAAGGGGGGAATGAAAGACCCCACCTGTAGGTTTGGCAA
GCTAGCTGCAGTAACGCCATTTTGCAAGGCATGGAAAAATACCAAACCAAGAATAGAGAAGTTCAGATCA
AGGGCGGGTACATGAAAATAGCTAACGTTGGGCCAAACAGGATATCTGCGGTGAGCAGTTTCGGCCCCGG
CCCGGGGCCAAGAACAGATGGTCACCGCAGTTTCGGCCCCGGCCCGAGGCCAAGAACAGATGGTCCCCAG
ATATGGCCCAACCCTCAGCAGTTTCTTAAGACCCATCAGATGTTTCCAGGCTCCCCCAAGGACCTGAAAT
GACCCTGCGCCTTATTTGAATTAACCAATCAGCCTGCTTCTCGCTTCTGTTCGCGCGCTTCTGCTTCCCG
AGCTCTATAAAAGAGCTCACAACCCCTCACTCGGCGCGCCAGTCCTCCGACAGACTGAGTCGCCCGGGGG
TCTAGAACGCGTGCCGCCATGACCGAATACAAACCTACCGTGAGGCTGGCTACAAGAGATGATGTCCCAA
GGGCTGTGAGAACACTGGCCGCCGCTTTTGCCGATTACCCTGCCACACGCCACACTGTGGACCCAGATCG
GCATATCGAGAGAGTGACTGAGCTGCAGGAACTGTTCCTGACCCGAGTGGGCCTGGACATTGGGAAGGTC
TGGGTCGCAGACGATGGAGCAGCTGTGGCTGTCTGGACCACACCAGAGAGCGTGGAAGCCGGAGCTGTCT
TTGCAGAGATCGGCCCTAGAATGGCAGAACTGAGCGGCTCCAGGCTGGCAGCACAGCAGCAGATGGAGGG
ACTGCTGGCCCCACACAGGCCTAAGGAACCAGCATGGTTCCTGGCTACCGTGGGGGTCTCTCCTGACCAT
CAGGGCAAAGGACTGGGAAGTGCTGTGGTCCTGCCAGGAGTGGAGGCTGCAGAACGAGCTGGAGTCCCTG
CATTTCTGGAGACCTCTGCTCCACGAAACCTGCCCTTCTATGAACGGCTGGGCTTTACTGTGACCGCAGA
TGTGGAGGTCCCCGAAGGACCTAGGACCTGGTGCATGACACGCAAACCCGGCGCCTGAGCGATCGCCGCG
GCCGCAAGCCTTGTTAAGTGCTCGCTTCGGCAGCACATATACTATGTTTGAATGAGGCTTCAGTACTTTA
CAGAATCGTTGCCTGCACATCTTGGAAACACTTGCTGGGATTACGACTTCTTAACCCAACAGAAGGCTCG
AGAAGGTATATTGCTGTTGACAGTGAGCGCCGACATCGAGTGCTTCCTTATTAGTGAAGCCACAGATGTA
ATAAGGAAGCACTCGATGTCGTTGCCTACTGCCTCGGACTTCAAGGGGCTAGAATTCGGCAGCTGTAGAT
CTTAGCCACTTTTTAAAAGAAAAGGGGGGACTGGAAGGGCTAACTGCATCCGGACTGTACTGGGTCTCTC
TGGTTAGACCAGATCTGAGCCTGGGAGCTCTCTGGCTAACTAGGGAACCCACTGCTTAAGCCTCAATAAA
GCTTGCCTTGAGTGCTTCAAGTAGTGTGTGCCCGTCTGTTGTGTGACTCTGGTAACTAGAGATCCCTCAG
ACCCTTTTAGTCAGTGTGGAAAATCTCTAGCAGGGCCCGTTTCATGTGAGCAAAAGGCCAGCAAAAGGCC
AGGAACCGTAAAAAGGCCGCGTTGCTGGCGTTTTTCCATAGGCTCCGCCCCCCTGACGAGCATCACAAAA
ATCGACGCTCAAGTCAGAGGTGGCGAAACCCGACAGGACTATAAAGATACCAGGCGTTTCCCCCTGGAAG
CTCCCTCGTGCGCTCTCCTGTTCCGACCCTGCCGCTTACCGGATACCTGTCCGCCTTTCTCCCTTCGGGA
AGCGTGGCGCTTTCTCATAGCTCACGCTGTAGGTATCTCAGTTCGGTGTAGGTCGTTCGCTCCAAGCTGG
GCTGTGTGCACGAACCCCCCGTTCAGCCCGACCGCTGCGCCTTATCCGGTAACTATCGTCTTGAGTCCAA
CCCGGTAAGACACGACTTATCGCCACTGGCAGCAGCCACTGGTAACAGGATTAGCAGAGCGAGGTATGTA
GGCGGTGCTACAGAGTTCTTGAAGTGGTGGCCTAACTACGGCTACACTAGAAGAACAGTATTTGGTATCT
GCGCTCTGCTGAAGCCAGTTACCTTCGGAAAAAGAGTTGGTAGCTCTTGATCCGGCAAACAAACCACCGC
TGGTAGCGGTGGTTTTTTTGTTTGCAAGCAGCAGATTACGCGCAGAAAAAAAGGATCTCAAGAAGATCCT
TTGATCTTTTCTACGGGGTCTGACGCTCAGTGGAACGAAAACTCACGTTAAGGGATTTTGGTCATGAGAT
TATCAAAAAGGATCTTCACCTAGATCCTTTTAAATTAAAAATGAAGTTTTAAATCAATCTAAAGTATATA
TGAGTAAACTTGGTCTGACAGTTACCAATGCTTAATCAGTGAGGCACCTATCTCAGCGATCTGTCTATTT
CGTTCATCCATAGTTGCCTGACTCCCCGTCGTGTAGATAACTACGATACGGGAGGGCTTACCATCTGGCC
CCAGTGCTGCAATGATACCGCGAGACCCACGCTCACCGGCTCCAGATTTATCAGCAATAAACCAGCCAGC
CGGAAGGGCCGAGCGCAGAAGTGGTCCTGCAACTTTATCCGCCTCCATCCAGTCTATTAATTGTTGCCGG
GAAGCTAGAGTAAGTAGTTCGCCAGTTAATAGTTTGCGCAACGTTGTTGCCATTGCTACAGGCATCGTGG
TGTCACGCTCGTCGTTTGGTATGGCTTCATTCAGCTCCGGTTCCCAACGATCAAGGCGAGTTACATGATC
CCCCATGTTGTGCAAAAAAGCGGTTAGCTCCTTCGGTCCTCCGATCGTTGTCAGAAGTAAGTTGGCCGCA
GTGTTATCACTCATGGTTATGGCAGCACTGCATAATTCTCTTACTGTCATGCCATCCGTAAGATGCTTTT
CTGTGACTGGTGAGTACTCAACCAAGTCATTCTGAGAATAGTGTATGCGGCGACCGAGTTGCTCTTGCCC
GGCGTCAATACGGGATAATACCGCGCCACATAGCAGAACTTTAAAAGTGCTCATCATTGGAAAACGTTCT
TCGGGGCGAAAACTCTCAAGGATCTTACCGCTGTTGAGATCCAGTTCGATGTAACCCACTCGTGCACCCA
ACTGATCTTCAGCATCTTTTACTTTCACCAGCGTTTCTGGGTGAGCAAAAACAGGAAGGCAAAATGCCGC
AAAAAAGGGAATAAGGGCGACACGGAAATGTTGAATACTCATACTCTTCCTTTTTCAATATTATTGAAGC
ATTTATCAGGGTTATTGTCTCATGAGCGGATACATATTTGAATGTATTTAGAAAAATAAACAAATAGGGG
TTCCGCGCACATTTCCCCGAAAAGTGCCACCTGACGTCGACGGATCGGGAGATCTCCCGATCCCCTATGG
TGCACTCTCAGTACAATCTGCTCTGATGCCGCATAGTTAAGCCAGTATCTGCTCCCTGCTTGTGTGTTGG
AGGTCGCTGAGTAGTGCGCGAGCAAAATTTAAGCTACAACAAGGCAAGGCTTGACCGACAATTGCATGAA
GAATCTGCTTAGGGTTAGGCGTTTTGCGCTGCTTCGCGATGTACGGGCCAGATATACGCGCTGTGGAATG
TGTGTCAGTTAGGGTGTGGAAAGTCCCCAGGCTCCCCAGCAGGCAGAAGTATGCAAAGCATGCATCTCAA
TTAGTCAGCAACCAGGTGTGGAAAGTCCCCAGGCTCCCCAGCAGGCAGAAGTATGCAAAGCATGCATCTC
AATTAGTCAGCAACCATAGTCCCGCCCCTAACTCCGCCCATCCCGCCCCTAACTCCGCCCAGTTCCGCCC
ATTCTCCGCCCCATGGCTGACTAATTTTTTTTATTTATGCAGAGGCCGAGGCCGCCTCTGCCTCTGAGCT
ATTCCAGAAGTAGTGAGGAGGCTTTTTTGGAGGCCTAGGCTTTTGCAAAAAGCTCGCGTT
Features (pLannotate 1.2.2; 18 found; start..end, strand, type, name):
      1..380     +  enhancer       CMV enhancer: human cytomegalovirus immediate early enhancer
    381..580     +  promoter       CMV promoter: human cytomegalovirus (CMV) immediate early promoter
    598..778     +  LTR            5' LTR (truncated): truncated 5' long terminal repeat (LTR) from HIV-1
    825..950     +  misc_feature   HIV-1 Ψ: packaging signal of human immunodeficiency virus type 1
    934..1272    +  CDS            HIV-1 gag (fragment): gag protein from human immunodeficiency virus 1; gag
   1447..1680    +  misc_feature   RRE: The Rev response element (RRE) of HIV-1 allows for Rev-dependent mRNA export from the nucleus to the cytoplasm.
   2057..2157    +  CDS            Rev (fragment): human immunodeficiency virus 1 (HIV-1) Rev protein; rev; enhances nuclear export of unspliced and incompletely spliced viral mRNAs
   2207..2324    +  misc_feature   cPPT/CTS: central polypurine tract and central termination sequence of HIV-1
   2461..2868    +  promoter       SFFV promoter: spleen focus-forming virus long terminal repeat (LTR) promoter
   2889..3485    +  CDS            pac: PUAC_STRAD - Protein predicted: Swiss-Prot protein existence level 4. Detoxification of puromycin. From Streptomyces alboniger.
   3736..3761    +  ncRNA          3' miR-30a (fragment): sequence downstream of the 71-nt precursor of the human miR-30a microRNA (Zeng et al., 2002) miRNA
   3791..3810    +  misc_feature   cPPT/CTS (fragment): central polypurine tract and central termination sequence of HIV-1
   3842..4022    +  LTR            5' LTR (truncated): truncated 5' long terminal repeat (LTR) from HIV-1
   4093..4681    -  rep_origin     ori: high-copy-number ColE1/pMB1/pBR322/pUC origin of replication
   4852..5712    -  CDS            AmpR: β-lactamase; bla; confers resistance to ampicillin, carbenicillin, and related antibiotics
   5713..5817    -  promoter       AmpR promoter: bla
   5876..5928    -  misc_feature   bom (fragment): basis of mobility region from pBR322
   6090..6419    +  promoter       SV40 promoter: SV40 enhancer and early promoter
