[The description below was written by a language model from this plasmid's Addgene catalogue record and pLannotate feature annotations shown in this document.]
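Description:
pALPS puro miR30-IRF7 is an HIV-1-based lentiviral transfer vector built on the pALPS backbone, designed to deliver a microRNA-embedded short hairpin RNA for gene knockdown. The catalogue lists the insert as an "shRNA targeting miR30", but the plasmid name and the presence of miR-30a flanking sequence indicate that miR30 is the scaffold carrying the hairpin and that IRF7 is the intended target; the species of the target transcript is not stated. In bacteria the plasmid replicates from a high-copy ColE1/pUC-type origin and is selected with ampicillin through the β-lactamase gene. An SV40 enhancer/early promoter is also annotated in the backbone, with no associated coding sequence in the feature table.

The viral genome is transcribed in packaging cells from a CMV enhancer/promoter fused to a truncated 5' LTR, a chimeric arrangement that typically makes genomic RNA production independent of Tat. Downstream lie the Ψ packaging signal with a gag fragment, the Rev response element for nuclear export of unspliced RNA, and the cPPT/CTS, which aids nuclear import of the reverse-transcribed genome. The internal expression unit uses the SFFV LTR promoter to drive the puromycin N-acetyltransferase gene (pac). A fragment of 3' miR-30a flanking sequence is annotated after it, suggesting that the hairpin sits in the 3' region of the same Pol II transcript, so that puromycin selection of transduced cells is coupled to shRNA expression. The hairpin itself is not separately annotated. A second truncated LTR closes the provirus. The associated work concerns innate immune activation by HIV-1, consistent with using this vector to deplete IRF7 in transduced cells.
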