Addgene plasmid #117158: pALPS puro miR30-IRF7
Purpose: Target site ATAAGGAAGCACTCGATGTCG
Depositing lab: Jeremy Luban. Depositing organization: University of Massachusetts, Worcester. Publication: Intron-containing RNA from the HIV-1 provirus activates type I interferon and inflammatory cytokines. McCauley SM, Kim K, Nowosielska A, Dauphin A, Yurkovetskiy L, Diehl WE, Luban J. Nat Commun. 2018 Dec 13;9(1):5305. doi: 10.1038/s41467-018-07753-2. PubMed 30546110.
Backbone
  Vector backbone: pALPS
  Vector type: Lentiviral
  Selectable markers: Puromycin
Growth in bacteria
  Bacterial resistance: Ampicillin, 100 μg/mL
  Growth temperature: 30°C
  Growth strain: NEB Stable
  Copy number: High Copy
Gene/Insert
  Gene/Insert name: shRNA targeting miR30
  gRNA/shRNA sequence: ATAAGGAAGCACTCGATGTCG
  Cloning method: Restriction Enzyme; 5′ cloning site Unknown (unknown if destroyed); 3′ cloning site Unknown (unknown if destroyed)
Terms and licenses: Academic/Nonprofit Terms; Industry Terms: Not Available to Industry
How to cite: pALPS puro miR30-IRF7 was a gift from Jeremy Luban (Addgene plasmid # 117158 ; http://n2t.net/addgene:117158 ; RRID:Addgene_117158)
